>Addgene plasmid #156782 | pD649-HAsp-SIRPB1.3-Fc(DAPA)-AviTag-6xHis | addgene full sequence | sequence record 430418 | Addgene NGS Result
TTTCAATATTATTGAAGCATTTATCAGGGTTATTGTCTCATGAGCGGATACATATTTGAATGTATTTAGA
AAAATAAACAAATAGGGGTCAGTGTTACAACCAATTAACCAATTCTGAACATTATCGCGAGCCCATTTAT
ACCTGAATATGGCTCATAACACCCCTTGCTCATGACCAAAATCCCTTAACGTGAGTTACGCGCGCGTCGT
TCCACTGAGCGTCAGACCCCGTAGAAAAGATCAAAGGATCTTCTTGAGATCCTTTTTTTCTGCGCGTAAT
CTGCTGCTTGCAAACAAAAAAACCACCGCTACCAGCGGTGGTTTGTTTGCCGGATCAAGAGCTACCAACT
CTTTTTCCGAAGGTAACTGGCTTCAGCAGAGCGCAGATACCAAATACTGTTCTTCTAGTGTAGCCGTAGT
TAGCCCACCACTTCAAGAACTCTGTAGCACCGCCTACATACCTCGCTCTGCTAATCCTGTTACCAGTGGC
TGCTGCCAGTGGCGATAAGTCGTGTCTTACCGGGTTGGACTCAAGACGATAGTTACCGGATAAGGCGCAG
CGGTCGGGCTGAACGGGGGGTTCGTGCACACAGCCCAGCTTGGAGCGAACGACCTACACCGAACTGAGAT
ACCTACAGCGTGAGCTATGAGAAAGCGCCACGCTTCCCGAAGGGAGAAAGGCGGACAGGTATCCGGTAAG
CGGCAGGGTCGGAACAGGAGAGCGCACGAGGGAGCTTCCAGGGGGAAACGCCTGGTATCTTTATAGTCCT
GTCGGGTTTCGCCACCTCTGACTTGAGCGTCGATTTTTGTGATGCTCGTCAGGGGGGCGGAGCCTATGGA
AAAACGCCAGCAACGCGGCCTTTTTACGGTTCCTGGCCTTTTGCTGGCCTTTTGCTCACATGTTCTTTCC
TGCGTTATCCCCTGATTCTGTGGATAACCGTATTACCGCCTTTGAGTGAGCTGATACCGCTCGCCGCAGC
CGAACGACCGAGCGCAGCGAGTCAGTGAGCGAGGAAGCGGAAGGCGAGAGTAGGGAACTGCCAGGCATCA
AACTAAGCAGAAGGCCCCTGACGGATGGCCTTTTTGCGTTTCTACAAACTCTTTCTGTGTTGTAAAACGA
CGGCCAGTCTTAAGCTCGGGCCCCCTGGGCGGTTCTGATAACGAGTAATCGTTAATCCGCAAATAACGTA
AAAACCCGCTTCGGCGGGTTTTTTTATGGGGGGAGTTTAGGGAAAGAGCATTTGTCAGAATATTTAAGGG
CGCCTGTCACTTTGCTTGATATATGAGAATTATTTAACCTTATAAATGAGAAAAAAGCAACGCACTTTAA
ATAAGATACGTTGCTTTTTCGATTGATGAACACCTATAATTAAACTATTCATCTATTATTTATGATTTTT
TGTATATACAATATTTCTAGTTTGTTAAAGAGAATTAAGAAAATAAATCTCGAAAATAATAAAGGGAAAA
TCAGTTTTTGATATCAAAATTATACATGTCAACGATAATACAAAATATAATACAAACTATAAGATGTTAT
CAGTATTTATTATCATTTAGAATAAATTTTGTGTCGCCCTTAATTGTGAGCGGATAACAATTACGAGCTT
CATGCACAGTGGCGTTGACTCAATATTGGCCATTAGCCATATTATTCATTGGTTATATAGCATAAATCAA
TATTGGCTATTGGCCATTGCATACGTTGTATCTATATCATAATATGTACATTTATATTGGCTCATGTCCA
ATATGACCGCCATGTTGGCATTGATTATTGACTAGTTATTAATAGTAATCAATTACGGGGTCATTAGTTC
ATAGCCCATATATGGAGTTCCGCGTTACATAACTTACGGTAAATGGCCCGCCTGGCTGACCGCCCAACGA
CCCCCGCCCATTGACGTCAATAATGACGTATGTTCCCATAGTAACGCCAATAGGGACTTTCCATTGACGT
CAATGGGTGGAGTATTTACGGTAAACTGCCCACTTGGCAGTACATCAAGTGTATCATATGCCAAGTACGC
CCCCTATTGACGTCAATGACGGTAAATGGCCCGCCTGGCATTATGCCCAGTACATGACCTTATGGGACTT
TCCTACTTGGCAGTACATCTACGTATTAGTCATCGCTATTACCATGGTGATGCGGTTTTGGCAGTACATC
AATGGGCGTGGATAGCGGTTTGACTCACGGGGATTTCCAAGTCTCCACCCCATTGACGTCAATGGGAGTT
TGTTTTGGCACCAAAATCAACGGGACTTTCCAAAATGTCGTAACAACTCCGCCCCATTGACGCAAATGGG
CGGTAGGCGTGTACGGTGGGAGGTCTATATAAGCAGAGCTCGTTTAGTGAACCGTCAGATCGCCTGGAGA
CGCCATCCACGCTGTTTTGACCTCCATAGAAGACACCGGGACCGATCCAGCCTCCGCGGCCGGGAACGGT
GCATTGGAACGCGGATTCCCCGTGCCAAGAGTGACGTAAGTACCGCCTATAGAGTCTATAGGCCCACCCC
CTTGGCTTCGTTAGAACGCGGCTACAATTAATACATAACCTTATGTATCATACACATACGATTTAGGTGA
CACTATAGAATAACATCCACTTTGCCTTTCTCTCCACAGGTGTCCACTCCCAGGTCCAACTGCACCTCGG
TTCTATCGAAAACGCGCCTGCTAGCGCCACCATGAAGACCATCATTGCCCTGAGCTACATCTTCTGCCTG
GTGTTCGCTGCGGCCGCCGAAGAGGAACTGCAAGTGATCCAGCCTGACAAGAGCATCTCTGTGGCCGCTG
GCGAATCTGCCACACTGCACTGTACCGTGACATCTCTGATCCCTGTGGGCCCCATCCAGTGGTTTAGAGG
TGCTGGACCTGGCAGAGAGCTGATCTACAACCAGAAAGAGGGACACTTCCCCAGAGTGACCACCGTGTCC
GACCTGACCAAGCGGAACAACATGGACTTCAGCATCCGGATCAGCAACATCACACCAGCCGATGCCGGCA
CCTACTACTGCGTGAAGTTTAGAAAGGGCAGCCCCGACCACGTGGAATTCAAATCTGGCGCCGGAACAGA
GCTGTCTGTGCGGGCTAAACCTAGCGCTCCTGTGGTTTCTGGACCTGCCGCTAGAGCTACACCTCAGCAC
ACCGTGTCTTTTACCTGCGAGAGCCACGGCTTCAGCCCCAGAGATATCACCCTGAAGTGGTTCAAGAACG
GCAACGAGCTGAGCGACTTCCAGACCAATGTTGACCCTGCCGGCGATAGCGTGTCCTACTCTATCCACTC
TACCGCCAAGGTGGTGCTGACCAGAGAAGATGTGCACAGCCAAGTGATCTGCGAGGTGGCCCATGTGACA
CTGCAAGGCGATCCTCTGAGAGGCACCGCCAACCTGTCTGAGACAATCAGAGTGCCTCCTACACTGGAAG
TGACCCAGCAGCCTGTCAGAGCCGAGAATCAAGTGAACGTGACCTGCCAAGTGCGGAAGTTCTACCCTCA
GAGACTGCAGCTGACCTGGCTGGAAAACGGCAATGTGTCCAGAACCGAGACAGCCAGCACACTGACCGAG
AACAAGGACGGCACATACAACTGGATGAGCTGGCTGCTGGTCAATGTGTCTGCCCACCGGGATGACGTGA
AGCTGACATGCCAGGTGGAACACGATGGACAGCCTGCCGTGTCTAAGAGCCACGACCTGAAAGTGTCTGC
TCACCCCAAAGAGCAGGGCAGCAATACTGCTCCTGGACCAGCTCTTGCCTCCGCCGCTCCTCTTGGCGCG
CCGGGCGGCGACAAGACCCACACCTGCCCCCCCTGCCCAGCTCCAGAACTGCTGGGAGGGCCTTCCGTGT
TCCTGTTCCCCCCCAAGCCCAAGGACACCCTGATGATCAGCAGGACCCCCGAGGTGACCTGCGTGGTGGT
GGCCGTGTCCCACGAGGACCCAGAGGTGAAGTTCAACTGGTACGTGGACGGCGTGGAGGTGCACAACGCC
AAGACCAAGCCCAGAGAGGAGCAGTACAACAGCACCTACAGGGTGGTGTCCGTGCTGACCGTGCTGCACC
AGGACTGGCTGAACGGCAAAGAATACAAGTGCAAAGTCTCCAACAAGGCCCTGGCTGCCCCAATCGAAAA
GACAATCAGCAAGGCCAAGGGCCAGCCACGGGAGCCCCAGGTGTACACCCTGCCCCCCAGCCGGGAGGAG
ATGACCAAGAACCAGGTGTCCCTGACCTGTCTGGTGAAGGGCTTCTACCCCAGCGATATCGCCGTGGAGT
GGGAGAGCAACGGCCAGCCCGAGAACAACTACAAGACCACCCCCCCAGTGCTGGACAGCGACGGCAGCTT
CTTCCTGTACAGCAAGCTGACCGTGGACAAGTCCAGGTGGCAGCAGGGCAACGTGTTCAGCTGCAGCGTG
ATGCACGAGGCCCTGCACAACCACTACACCCAGAAGTCCCTGAGCCTGAGCCCCGGCGGCAGCGGTCTTA
ATGATATTTTCGAGGCTCAGAAGATTGAGTGGCATGAACACCACCACCATCACCACTAAGGCCGGCCTGT
AGTCACTGGCACAACGCGTTACCCGGTAAGCCAATCGGGTATACACGGTCGTCATACTGCAGACAGGGTT
CTTCTACTTTGCAAGATAGTCTTGAGTAGTAAAATAAATAGATAGAGAAAATCAGCCTCGACTGTGCCTT
CTAGTTGCCAGCCATCTGTTGTTTGCCCCTCCCCCGTGCCTTCCTTGACCCTGGAAGGTGCCACTCCCAC
TGTCCTTTCCTAATAAAATGAGGAAATTGCATCACAACACTCAACCCTATCTCGGTCTATTCTTTTGATT
TATAAGGGATTTTGCCGATTTCGGCCTATTGGTTAAAAAATGAGCTGATTTAACAAAAATTTAACGCGAA
TTAATTCTGTGGAATGTGTGTCAGTTAGGGTGTGGAAAGTCCCCAGGCTCCCCAGCAGGCAGAAGTATGC
AAAGCATGCATCTCAATTAGTCAGCAACCAGGTGTGGAAAGTCCCCAGGCTCCCCAGCAGGCAGAAGTAT
GCAAAGCATGCATCTCAATTAGTCAGCAACCATAGTCCCGCCCCTAACTCCGCCCATCCCGCCCCTAACT
CCGCCCAGTTCCGCCCATTCTCCGCCCCATGGCTGACTAATTTTTTTTATTTATGCAGAGGCCGAGGCCG
CCTCTGCCTCTGAGCTATTCCAGAAGTAGTGAGGAGGCTTTTTTGGAGGCCTAGGCTTTTGCAAAAAGCT
CCCGGGAGCTTGTATATCCATTTTCGGATCTGATCAGCACGTGTTGACAATTAATCATCGGCATAGTATA
TCGGCATAGTATAATACGACAAGGTGAGGAACTAAACCATGACCGAGTACAAGCCCACGGTGCGCCTCGC
CACCCGCGACGACGTCCCCAGGGCCGTACGCACCCTCGCCGCCGCGTTCGCCGACTACCCCGCCACGCGC
CACACCGTCGATCCGGACCGCCACATCGAGCGGGTCACCGAGCTGCAAGAACTCTTCCTCACGCGCGTCG
GGCTCGACATCGGCAAGGTGTGGGTCGCGGACGACGGCGCCGCGGTGGCGGTCTGGACCACGCCGGAGAG
CGTCGAAGCGGGGGCGGTGTTCGCCGAGATCGGCCCGCGCATGGCCGAGTTGAGCGGTTCCCGGCTGGCC
GCGCAGCAACAGATGGAAGGCCTCCTGGCGCCGCACCGGCCCAAGGAGCCCGCGTGGTTCCTGGCCACCG
TCGGCGTCTCGCCCGACCACCAGGGCAAGGGTCTGGGCAGCGCCGTCGTGCTCCCCGGAGTGGAGGCGGC
CGAGCGCGCCGGGGTGCCCGCCTTCCTGGAGACATCCGCGCCCCGCAACCTCCCCTTCTACGAGCGGCTC
GGCTTCACCGTCACCGCCGACGTCGAGGTGCCCGAAGGACCGCGCACCTGGTGCATGACCCGCAAGCCCG
GTGCCTGACACGTGCTACGAGATTTCGATTCCACCGCCGCCTTCTATGAAAGGTTGGGCTTCGGAATCGT
TTTCCGGGACGCCGGCTGGATGATCCTCCAGCGCGGGGATCTCATGCTGGAGTTCTTCGCCCACCCCAAC
TTGTTTATTGCAGCTTATAATGGTTACAAATAAAGCAATAGCATCACAAATTTCACAAATAAAGCATTTT
TTTCACTGCATTCTAGTTGTGGTTTGTCCAAACTCATCAATGTATCTTATCATGTCTGTATACCGTCGAC
CTCTAGCTAGAGCTTGGCGTAATCATGGTCATTACCAATGCTTAATCAGTGAGGCACCTATCTCAGCGAT
CTGTCTATTTCGTTCATCCATAGTTGCCTGACTCCCCGTCGTGTAGATAACTACGATACGGGAGGGCTTA
CCATCTGGCCCCAGCGCTGCGATGATACCGCGAGAACCACGCTCACCGGCTCCGGATTTATCAGCAATAA
ACCAGCCAGCCGGAAGGGCCGAGCGCAGAAGTGGTCCTGCAACTTTATCCGCCTCCATCCAGTCTATTAA
TTGTTGCCGGGAAGCTAGAGTAAGTAGTTCGCCAGTTAATAGTTTGCGCAACGTTGTTGCCATCGCTACA
GGCATCGTGGTGTCACGCTCGTCGTTTGGTATGGCTTCATTCAGCTCCGGTTCCCAACGATCAAGGCGAG
TTACATGATCCCCCATGTTGTGCAAAAAAGCGGTTAGCTCCTTCGGTCCTCCGATCGTTGTCAGAAGTAA
GTTGGCCGCAGTGTTATCACTCATGGTTATGGCAGCACTGCATAATTCTCTTACTGTCATGCCATCCGTA
AGATGCTTTTCTGTGACTGGTGAGTACTCAACCAAGTCATTCTGAGAATAGTGTATGCGGCGACCGAGTT
GCTCTTGCCCGGCGTCAATACGGGATAATACCGCGCCACATAGCAGAACTTTAAAAGTGCTCATCATTGG
AAAACGTTCTTCGGGGCGAAAACTCTCAAGGATCTTACCGCTGTTGAGATCCAGTTCGATGTAACCCACT
CGTGCACCCAACTGATCTTCAGCATCTTTTACTTTCACCAGCGTTTCTGGGTGAGCAAAAACAGGAAGGC
AAAATGCCGCAAAAAAGGGAATAAGGGCGACACGGAAATGTTGAATACTCATATTCTTCCTT
Features (pLannotate 1.2.2; 21 found; start..end, strand, type, name):
    119..143     -  CDS            KanR (fragment): aminoglycoside phosphotransferase; aph(3')-Ia; confers resistance to kanamycin
    254..842     +  rep_origin     ori: high-copy-number ColE1/pMB1/pBR322/pUC origin of replication
   1067..1084    +  terminator     rrnB T2 terminator (fragment): transcription terminator T2 from the E. coli rrnB gene
   1109..1128    -  CDS            lacZα (fragment): LacZα fragment of β-galactosidase; lacZ fragment
   1584..1600    +  protein_bind   lac operator: The lac repressor binds to the lac operator to inhibit transcription in E. coli. This inhibition can be relieved by adding lactose or isopropyl-β-D-thiogalactopyranoside (IPTG). lac repressor encoded by lacI
   1843..2146    +  enhancer       CMV enhancer: human cytomegalovirus immediate early enhancer
   2147..2350    +  promoter       CMV promoter: human cytomegalovirus (CMV) immediate early promoter
   2486..2529    +  intron         CMV intron (fragment): modified intron A from human cytomegalovirus
   2581..2599    +  promoter       SP6 promoter: promoter for bacteriophage SP6 RNA polymerase
   2603..2640    +  CDS            IgH signal sequence (fragment): signal sequence from the mouse immunoglobulin heavy chain variable region
   2743..3774    +  CDS            SIRPB1 (fragment): SIRBL_HUMAN - Experimental evidence at protein level: Swiss-Prot protein existence level 1. Immunoglobulin-like cell surface receptor involved in the negative regulation of receptor tyrosine kinase-coupled signaling processes. From Homo sapiens (Human).
   3790..4467    +  CDS            IGHG1 (fragment): IGHG1_HUMAN - Experimental evidence at protein level: Swiss-Prot protein existence level 1. Constant region of immunoglobulin heavy chains. Immunoglobulins, also known as antibodies, are membrane-bound or secreted glycoproteins produced by B lymphocytes. In the recognition phase of humoral immunity, the membrane-bound immunoglobulins serve as receptors which, upon binding of a specific antigen, trigger the clonal expansion and differentiation of B lymphocytes into immunoglobulins- secreting plasma cells. Secreted immunoglobulins mediate the effector phase of humoral immunity, which results in
   4682..4793    +  polyA_signal   bGH poly(A) signal: bovine growth hormone polyadenylation signal
   4794..4902    +  rep_origin     f1 ori (fragment): f1 bacteriophage origin of replication; arrow indicates direction of (+) strand synthesis
   4916..5245    +  promoter       SV40 promoter: SV40 enhancer and early promoter
   5293..5340    +  promoter       EM7 promoter: synthetic bacterial promoter&nbsp
   5359..5958    +  CDS            PuroR (fragment): puromycin N-acetyltransferase; pac from Streptomyces; confers resistance to puromycin
   5968..6093    +  CDS            ble (fragment): BLE_KLEPN - Experimental evidence at protein level: Swiss-Prot protein existence level 1. Binding protein with a strong affinity to the bleomycin family of antibiotics. Binds to CL990; an antimitotic-antibiotic compound. From Klebsiella pneumoniae.
   6088..6209    +  polyA_signal   SV40 poly(A) signal: SV40 polyadenylation signal
   6262..7122    -  CDS            AmpR: β-lactamase; bla; confers resistance to ampicillin, carbenicillin, and related antibiotics
   7125..89      -  promoter       AmpR promoter (fragment) (across the origin): bla
