[The description below was written by a language model from this plasmid's Addgene catalogue record and pLannotate feature annotations shown in this document.]
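Description:
pD649-HAsp-SIRPB1.3-Fc(DAPA)-AviTag-6xHis is a mammalian expression plasmid built on the pD649 backbone for producing a secreted, Fc-fused form of the extracellular domain of human SIRPB1 (signal regulatory protein beta 1, also called CD172b). It is maintained in E. coli as a high-copy plasmid through a ColE1/pUC-type origin and selected with ampicillin via the bla gene. The sequenced record is 7,132 nt, consistent with the stated backbone plus a roughly 1 kb insert.

Expression is driven by the human CMV immediate early enhancer and promoter, followed by a fragment of CMV intron A. An SP6 phage promoter sits just upstream of the coding region and could support in vitro transcription. The open reading frame begins with a secretion signal: the plasmid name indicates an HA signal peptide, while the automated annotation matches a short stretch to a mouse IgH signal sequence. This is followed by the SIRPB1 ectodomain, cloned between retained NotI and AscI sites, and a human IgG1 Fc region. The Fc carries the D265A and P329A (DAPA) substitutions, which are generally used to reduce Fc effector interactions. The AviTag, a site for enzymatic biotinylation by BirA, and the 6xHis tag for metal-affinity purification are recorded as C-terminal fusions but are not individually annotated in the feature table. A bGH polyadenylation signal terminates the transcript. A separate SV40/EM7-promoted puromycin resistance cassette with an SV40 poly(A) signal could allow selection of stable mammalian cells. Several short backbone fragments (KanR, lacZα, f1 ori, ble) appear to be remnants.

The plasmid belongs to a collection made for mapping interactions among human immunoglobulin superfamily cell-surface proteins. The depositor notes that some members may carry an IS4-like transposase insertion upstream of the CMV promoter; none is annotated here.
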