Addgene plasmid #156782: pD649-HAsp-SIRPB1.3-Fc(DAPA)-AviTag-6xHis
Purpose: Mammalian expression of cell-surface protein extracellular domain fused to Fc(DAPA)-Avi-6xHis. Protein is secreted from cells.
Depositing lab: Chris Garcia. Depositing organization: Stanford University. Publication: A Human IgSF Cell-Surface Interactome Reveals a Complex Network of Protein-Protein Interactions. Wojtowicz WM, Vielmetter J, Fernandes RA, Siepe DH, Eastman CL, Chisholm GB, Cox S, Klock H, Anderson PW, Rue SM, Miller JJ, Glaser SM, Bragstad ML, Vance J, Lam AW, Lesley SA, Zinn K, Garcia KC. Cell. 2020 Aug 20;182(4):1027-1043.e17. doi: 10.1016/j.cell.2020.07.025. PubMed 32822567.
Backbone
  Vector backbone: pD649
  Backbone size w/o insert (bp): 6106
  Vector type: Mammalian Expression
Growth in bacteria
  Bacterial resistance: Ampicillin, 100 μg/mL
  Growth temperature: 37°C
  Growth strain: DH5alpha
  Copy number: High Copy
Gene/Insert
  Gene/Insert name: SIRPB1 (alt name: SIRBL)
  Species: H. sapiens (human)
  Insert size (bp): 1026
  Mutation: Fc region of human IgG contains D265A and P329A mutations (DAPA)
  Entrez Gene: SIRPB1 (a.k.a. CD172b, FLJ26614, SIRP-BETA-1, DKFZp686A05192)
  Promoter: CMV/SP6
  Tag / fusion protein: Fc(DAPA)-AviTag-6xHis (C terminal on backbone)
  Cloning method: Restriction Enzyme; 5′ cloning site GCGGCCGC (not destroyed); 3′ cloning site GGCGCGCC (not destroyed)
  Sequencing primers: 5′ ATTTAGGTGACACTATAG; 3′ CACGTACCAGTTGAACTTCACC
Resource information
  A portion of this plasmid was derived from a plasmid made by: synthesis by ThermoFisher
Terms and licenses: Academic/Nonprofit Terms; Industry Terms: Not Available to Industry
Depositor comments: Some plasmids in this collection may have an IS4-like element ISVsa5 family transposase upstream of the CMV promoter.
How to cite: pD649-HAsp-SIRPB1.3-Fc(DAPA)-AviTag-6xHis was a gift from Chris Garcia (Addgene plasmid # 156782 ; http://n2t.net/addgene:156782 ; RRID:Addgene_156782)
