>Addgene plasmid #156782 | pD649-HAsp-SIRPB1.3-Fc(DAPA)-AviTag-6xHis | depositor partial sequence | sequence record 302674 | insert (extracellular domain)
GAAGAGGAACTGCAAGTGATCCAGCCTGACAAGAGCATCTCTGTGGCCGCTGGCGAATCTGCCACACTGC
ACTGTACCGTGACATCTCTGATCCCTGTGGGCCCCATCCAGTGGTTTAGAGGTGCTGGACCTGGCAGAGA
GCTGATCTACAACCAGAAAGAGGGACACTTCCCCAGAGTGACCACCGTGTCCGACCTGACCAAGCGGAAC
AACATGGACTTCAGCATCCGGATCAGCAACATCACACCAGCCGATGCCGGCACCTACTACTGCGTGAAGT
TTAGAAAGGGCAGCCCCGACCACGTGGAATTCAAATCTGGCGCCGGAACAGAGCTGTCTGTGCGGGCTAA
ACCTAGCGCTCCTGTGGTTTCTGGACCTGCCGCTAGAGCTACACCTCAGCACACCGTGTCTTTTACCTGC
GAGAGCCACGGCTTCAGCCCCAGAGATATCACCCTGAAGTGGTTCAAGAACGGCAACGAGCTGAGCGACT
TCCAGACCAATGTTGACCCTGCCGGCGATAGCGTGTCCTACTCTATCCACTCTACCGCCAAGGTGGTGCT
GACCAGAGAAGATGTGCACAGCCAAGTGATCTGCGAGGTGGCCCATGTGACACTGCAAGGCGATCCTCTG
AGAGGCACCGCCAACCTGTCTGAGACAATCAGAGTGCCTCCTACACTGGAAGTGACCCAGCAGCCTGTCA
GAGCCGAGAATCAAGTGAACGTGACCTGCCAAGTGCGGAAGTTCTACCCTCAGAGACTGCAGCTGACCTG
GCTGGAAAACGGCAATGTGTCCAGAACCGAGACAGCCAGCACACTGACCGAGAACAAGGACGGCACATAC
AACTGGATGAGCTGGCTGCTGGTCAATGTGTCTGCCCACCGGGATGACGTGAAGCTGACATGCCAGGTGG
AACACGATGGACAGCCTGCCGTGTCTAAGAGCCACGACCTGAAAGTGTCTGCTCACCCCAAAGAGCAGGG
CAGCAATACTGCTCCTGGACCAGCTCTTGCCTCCGCCGCTCCTCTT
